Addgene plasmid #46520: pGEX Syk(N)-SH2
Depositing lab: Bruce Mayer. Depositing organization: University of Connecticut Health Center. Publication: High-throughput phosphotyrosine profiling using SH2 domains. Machida K, Thompson CM, Dierck K, Jablonowski K, Karkkainen S, Liu B, Zhang H, Nash PD, Newman DK, Nollau P, Pawson T, Renkema GH, Saksela K, Schiller MR, Shin DG, Mayer BJ. Mol Cell. 2007 Jun 22;26(6):899-915. 10.1016/j.molcel.2007.05.031 PubMed 17588523.
Backbone
  Vector backbone: pGEX6P1
  Backbone manufacturer: GE Healthcare Biosciences
  Backbone size w/o insert (bp): 4900
  Vector type: Bacterial Expression
Growth in bacteria
  Bacterial resistance: Ampicillin, 100 μg/mL
  Growth temperature: 37°C
  Growth strain: DH5alpha
  Copy number: Low Copy
Gene/Insert
  Gene/Insert name: Syk(N) (alt name: Syk)
  Species: H. sapiens (human)
  Insert size (bp): 357
  Mutation: contains amino acids 7-114
  GenBank ID: Syk
  Entrez Gene: SYK (a.k.a. IMD82, p72-Syk)
  Promoter: Tac
  Tag / fusion protein: GST (N terminal on backbone); PreScission (N terminal on backbone)
  Cloning method: Restriction Enzyme; 5′ cloning site BamHI (not destroyed); 3′ cloning site EcoRI (not destroyed)
  Sequencing primers: 5′ pGEX-5; 3′ pGEX-3
Terms and licenses: Academic/Nonprofit Terms; Industry Terms: Not Available to Industry
Depositor comments: The molecular weight of the GST fusion protein is approximately 37.9 kDa
How to cite: pGEX Syk(N)-SH2 was a gift from Bruce Mayer (Addgene plasmid # 46520 ; http://n2t.net/addgene:46520 ; RRID:Addgene_46520)
