[The description below was written by a language model from this plasmid's Addgene catalogue record and pLannotate feature annotations shown in this document.]
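Description:
pGEX Syk(N)-SH2 is a bacterial expression plasmid built on the pGEX6P1 backbone for producing the N-terminal SH2 domain of human SYK, a non-receptor tyrosine kinase, as a glutathione S-transferase fusion in E. coli. The insert, recorded as 357 bp and covering amino acids 7–114 of SYK, was cloned between the BamHI and EcoRI sites, both of which are retained. It lies in frame downstream of the Schistosoma japonicum GST coding sequence and a PreScission protease recognition site. This arrangement allows the fusion to be purified by glutathione affinity and the GST moiety to be removed by cleavage if desired. The depositor gives the fusion protein a molecular weight of about 37.9 kDa.

Expression is driven by the tac promoter, a strong trp/lac hybrid, followed by a lac operator. The plasmid also carries lacI under the lacIq promoter, so it supplies its own repressor, keeping transcription off until it is induced with IPTG. The annotated 5,326 nt sequence also shows an AmpR (β-lactamase) cassette with its own promoter for ampicillin selection and a ColE1/pBR322-type origin of replication. Other annotations are backbone remnants: fragments of rop and bom, a lac promoter/operator region and a lacZα fragment. The catalogue lists the plasmid as low copy, whereas the generic origin annotation describes a high-copy origin family.

The associated publication concerns high-throughput phosphotyrosine profiling with SH2 domains. This suggests the purified GST–SH2 protein is used as a probe for tyrosine-phosphorylated binding sites, in line with the role of SYK's SH2 domains in engaging phosphorylated receptors.
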