Features (pLannotate 1.2.2; 17 found; start..end, strand, type, name):
      6..107     -  CDS            yciV (fragment): RNAAM_ECOLI - Also known as trpH From Escherichia coli (strain K12).
    183..211     +  promoter       tac promoter: strong E. coli promoter; hybrid between the trp and lac UV5 promoters
    219..235     +  protein_bind   lac operator: The lac repressor binds to the lac operator to inhibit transcription in E. coli. This inhibition can be relieved by adding lactose or isopropyl-β-D-thiogalactopyranoside (IPTG). lac repressor encoded by lacI
    258..911     +  CDS            GST26_SCHJA: Experimental evidence at protein level: Swiss-Prot protein existence level 1. GST isoenzymes appear to play a central role in the parasite detoxification system. Other functions are also suspected including a role in increasing the solubility of haematin in the parasite gut. From Schistosoma japonicum (Blood fluke).
    960..1286    +  CDS            SYK (fragment): KSYK_HUMAN - Experimental evidence at protein level: Swiss-Prot protein existence level 1. Non-receptor tyrosine kinase which mediates signal transduction downstream of a variety of transmembrane receptors including classical immunoreceptors like the B-cell receptor (BCR). Regulates several biological processes including innate and adaptive immunity, cell adhesion, osteoclast maturation, platelet activation and vascular development. Assembles into signaling complexes with activated receptors at the plasma membrane via interaction between its SH2 domains and the receptor tyrosine-phosphorylated
   1343..1382    +  CDS            rop (fragment): Rop protein, which maintains plasmids at low copy number; rop
   1484..1524    +  misc_feature   bom (fragment): basis of mobility region from pBR322
   1629..1733    +  promoter       AmpR promoter: bla
   1734..2594    +  CDS            AmpR: β-lactamase; bla; confers resistance to ampicillin, carbenicillin, and related antibiotics
   2765..3353    +  rep_origin     ori: high-copy-number ColE1/pMB1/pBR322/pUC origin of replication
   3539..3590    -  misc_feature   bom (fragment): basis of mobility region from pBR322
   3597..3674    +  promoter       lacIq promoter: lacI (mutant); In the lacIq allele, a single base change in the promoter boosts expression of the lacI gene about 10-fold.
   3675..4757    +  CDS            lacI: lac repressor; lacI; The lac repressor binds to the lac operator to inhibit transcription in E. coli. This inhibition can be relieved by adding lactose or isopropyl-β-D-thiogalactopyranoside (IPTG).
   4770..4791    +  protein_bind   CAP binding site: CAP binding activates transcription in the presence of cAMP. E. coli catabolite activator protein
   4806..4836    +  promoter       lac promoter: promoter for the E. coli lac operon
   4844..4860    +  protein_bind   lac operator: The lac repressor binds to the lac operator to inhibit transcription in E. coli. This inhibition can be relieved by adding lactose or isopropyl-β-D-thiogalactopyranoside (IPTG). lac repressor encoded by lacI
   4880..5053    +  CDS            lacZα: LacZα fragment of β-galactosidase; lacZ fragment
>Addgene plasmid #46520 | pGEX Syk(N)-SH2 | depositor full sequence | sequence record 65760 | Full Sequence
ACGTTATCGACTGCACGGTGCACCAATGCTTCTGGCGTCAGGCAGCCATCGGAAGCTGTGGTATGGCTGT
GCAGGTCGTAAATCACTGCATAATTCGTGTCGCTCAAGGCGCACTCCCGTTCTGGATAATGTTTTTTGCG
CCGACATCATAACGGTTCTGGCAAATATTCTGAAATGAGCTGTTGACAATTAATCATCGGCTCGTATAAT
GTGTGGAATTGTGAGCGGATAACAATTTCACACAGGAAACAGTATTCATGTCCCCTATACTAGGTTATTG
GAAAATTAAGGGCCTTGTGCAACCCACTCGACTTCTTTTGGAATATCTTGAAGAAAAATATGAAGAGCAT
TTGTATGAGCGCGATGAAGGTGATAAATGGCGAAACAAAAAGTTTGAATTGGGTTTGGAGTTTCCCAATC
TTCCTTATTATATTGATGGTGATGTTAAATTAACACAGTCTATGGCCATCATACGTTATATAGCTGACAA
GCACAACATGTTGGGTGGTTGTCCAAAAGAGCGTGCAGAGATTTCAATGCTTGAAGGAGCGGTTTTGGAT
ATTAGATACGGTGTTTCGAGAATTGCATATAGTAAAGACTTTGAAACTCTCAAAGTTGATTTTCTTAGCA
AGCTACCTGAAATGCTGAAAATGTTCGAAGATCGTTTATGTCATAAAACATATTTAAATGGTGATCATGT
AACCCATCCTGACTTCATGTTGTATGACGCTCTTGATGTTGTTTTATACATGGACCCAATGTGCCTGGAT
GCGTTCCCAAAATTAGTTTGTTTTAAAAAACGTATTGAAGCTATCCCACAAATTGATAAGTACTTGAAAT
CCAGCAAGTATATAGCATGGCCTTTGCAGGGCTGGCAAGCCACGTTTGGTGGTGGCGACCATCCTCCAAA
ATCGGATCTGGAAGTTCTGTTCCAGGGGCCCCTGGGATCCGGGCGCGCCATGGCTGACAGCGCCAACCAC
CTGCCCTTCTTTTTCGGCAACATCACCCGGGAGGAGGCAGAAGATTACCTGGTCCAGGGGGGCATGAGTG
ATGGGCTTTATTTGCTGCGCCAGAGCCGCAACTACCTGGGTGGCTTCGCCCTGTCCGTGGCCCACGGGAG
GAAGGCACACCACTACACCATCGAGCGGGAGCTGAATGGCACCTACGCCATCGCCGGTGGCAGGACCCAT
GCCAGCCCCGCCGACCTCTGCCACTACCACTCCCAGGAGTCTGATGGCCTGGTCTGCCTCCTCAAGAAGC
CCTTCAACCGGCCCCAAGGGGTGCAGTTAATTAACGAATTCCCGGGTCGACTCGAGCGGCCGCATCGTGA
CTGACTGACGATCTGCCTCGCGCGTTTCGGTGATGACGGTGAAAACCTCTGACACATGCAGCTCCCGGAG
ACGGTCACAGCTTGTCTGTAAGCGGATGCCGGGAGCAGACAAGCCCGTCAGGGCGCGTCAGCGGGTGTTG
GCGGGTGTCGGGGCGCAGCCATGACCCAGTCACGTAGCGATAGCGGAGTGTATAATTCTTGAAGACGAAA
GGGCCTCGTGATACGCCTATTTTTATAGGTTAATGTCATGATAATAATGGTTTCTTAGACGTCAGGTGGC
ACTTTTCGGGGAAATGTGCGCGGAACCCCTATTTGTTTATTTTTCTAAATACATTCAAATATGTATCCGC
TCATGAGACAATAACCCTGATAAATGCTTCAATAATATTGAAAAAGGAAGAGTATGAGTATTCAACATTT
CCGTGTCGCCCTTATTCCCTTTTTTGCGGCATTTTGCCTTCCTGTTTTTGCTCACCCAGAAACGCTGGTG
AAAGTAAAAGATGCTGAAGATCAGTTGGGTGCACGAGTGGGTTACATCGAACTGGATCTCAACAGCGGTA
AGATCCTTGAGAGTTTTCGCCCCGAAGAACGTTTTCCAATGATGAGCACTTTTAAAGTTCTGCTATGTGG
CGCGGTATTATCCCGTGTTGACGCCGGGCAAGAGCAACTCGGTCGCCGCATACACTATTCTCAGAATGAC
TTGGTTGAGTACTCACCAGTCACAGAAAAGCATCTTACGGATGGCATGACAGTAAGAGAATTATGCAGTG
CTGCCATAACCATGAGTGATAACACTGCGGCCAACTTACTTCTGACAACGATCGGAGGACCGAAGGAGCT
AACCGCTTTTTTGCACAACATGGGGGATCATGTAACTCGCCTTGATCGTTGGGAACCGGAGCTGAATGAA
GCCATACCAAACGACGAGCGTGACACCACGATGCCTGCAGCAATGGCAACAACGTTGCGCAAACTATTAA
CTGGCGAACTACTTACTCTAGCTTCCCGGCAACAATTAATAGACTGGATGGAGGCGGATAAAGTTGCAGG
ACCACTTCTGCGCTCGGCCCTTCCGGCTGGCTGGTTTATTGCTGATAAATCTGGAGCCGGTGAGCGTGGG
TCTCGCGGTATCATTGCAGCACTGGGGCCAGATGGTAAGCCCTCCCGTATCGTAGTTATCTACACGACGG
GGAGTCAGGCAACTATGGATGAACGAAATAGACAGATCGCTGAGATAGGTGCCTCACTGATTAAGCATTG
GTAACTGTCAGACCAAGTTTACTCATATATACTTTAGATTGATTTAAAACTTCATTTTTAATTTAAAAGG
ATCTAGGTGAAGATCCTTTTTGATAATCTCATGACCAAAATCCCTTAACGTGAGTTTTCGTTCCACTGAG
CGTCAGACCCCGTAGAAAAGATCAAAGGATCTTCTTGAGATCCTTTTTTTCTGCGCGTAATCTGCTGCTT
GCAAACAAAAAAACCACCGCTACCAGCGGTGGTTTGTTTGCCGGATCAAGAGCTACCAACTCTTTTTCCG
AAGGTAACTGGCTTCAGCAGAGCGCAGATACCAAATACTGTCCTTCTAGTGTAGCCGTAGTTAGGCCACC
ACTTCAAGAACTCTGTAGCACCGCCTACATACCTCGCTCTGCTAATCCTGTTACCAGTGGCTGCTGCCAG
TGGCGATAAGTCGTGTCTTACCGGGTTGGACTCAAGACGATAGTTACCGGATAAGGCGCAGCGGTCGGGC
TGAACGGGGGGTTCGTGCACACAGCCCAGCTTGGAGCGAACGACCTACACCGAACTGAGATACCTACAGC
GTGAGCTATGAGAAAGCGCCACGCTTCCCGAAGGGAGAAAGGCGGACAGGTATCCGGTAAGCGGCAGGGT
CGGAACAGGAGAGCGCACGAGGGAGCTTCCAGGGGGAAACGCCTGGTATCTTTATAGTCCTGTCGGGTTT
CGCCACCTCTGACTTGAGCGTCGATTTTTGTGATGCTCGTCAGGGGGGCGGAGCCTATGGAAAAACGCCA
GCAACGCGGCCTTTTTACGGTTCCTGGCCTTTTGCTGGCCTTTTGCTCACATGTTCTTTCCTGCGTTATC
CCCTGATTCTGTGGATAACCGTATTACCGCCTTTGAGTGAGCTGATACCGCTCGCCGCAGCCGAACGACC
GAGCGCAGCGAGTCAGTGAGCGAGGAAGCGGAAGAGCGCCTGATGCGGTATTTTCTCCTTACGCATCTGT
GCGGTATTTCACACCGCATAAATTCCGACACCATCGAATGGTGCAAAACCTTTCGCGGTATGGCATGATA
GCGCCCGGAAGAGAGTCAATTCAGGGTGGTGAATGTGAAACCAGTAACGTTATACGATGTCGCAGAGTAT
GCCGGTGTCTCTTATCAGACCGTTTCCCGCGTGGTGAACCAGGCCAGCCACGTTTCTGCGAAAACGCGGG
AAAAAGTGGAAGCGGCGATGGCGGAGCTGAATTACATTCCCAACCGCGTGGCACAACAACTGGCGGGCAA
ACAGTCGTTGCTGATTGGCGTTGCCACCTCCAGTCTGGCCCTGCACGCGCCGTCGCAAATTGTCGCGGCG
ATTAAATCTCGCGCCGATCAACTGGGTGCCAGCGTGGTGGTGTCGATGGTAGAACGAAGCGGCGTCGAAG
CCTGTAAAGCGGCGGTGCACAATCTTCTCGCGCAACGCGTCAGTGGGCTGATCATTAACTATCCGCTGGA
TGACCAGGATGCCATTGCTGTGGAAGCTGCCTGCACTAATGTTCCGGCGTTATTTCTTGATGTCTCTGAC
CAGACACCCATCAACAGTATTATTTTCTCCCATGAAGACGGTACGCGACTGGGCGTGGAGCATCTGGTCG
CATTGGGTCACCAGCAAATCGCGCTGTTAGCGGGCCCATTAAGTTCTGTCTCGGCGCGTCTGCGTCTGGC
TGGCTGGCATAAATATCTCACTCGCAATCAAATTCAGCCGATAGCGGAACGGGAAGGCGACTGGAGTGCC
ATGTCCGGTTTTCAACAAACCATGCAAATGCTGAATGAGGGCATCGTTCCCACTGCGATGCTGGTTGCCA
ACGATCAGATGGCGCTGGGCGCAATGCGCGCCATTACCGAGTCCGGGCTGCGCGTTGGTGCGGATATCTC
GGTAGTGGGATACGACGATACCGAAGACAGCTCATGTTATATCCCGCCGTCAACCACCATCAAACAGGAT
TTTCGCCTGCTGGGGCAAACCAGCGTGGACCGCTTGCTGCAACTCTCTCAGGGCCAGGCGGTGAAGGGCA
ATCAGCTGTTGCCCGTCTCACTGGTGAAAAGAAAAACCACCCTGGCGCCCAATACGCAAACCGCCTCTCC
CCGCGCGTTGGCCGATTCATTAATGCAGCTGGCACGACAGGTTTCCCGACTGGAAAGCGGGCAGTGAGCG
CAACGCAATTAATGTGAGTTAGCTCACTCATTAGGCACCCCAGGCTTTACACTTTATGCTTCCGGCTCGT
ATGTTGTGTGGAATTGTGAGCGGATAACAATTTCACACAGGAAACAGCTATGACCATGATTACGGATTCA
CTGGCCGTCGTTTTACAACGTCGTGACTGGGAAAACCCTGGCGTTACCCAACTTAATCGCCTTGCAGCAC
ATCCCCCTTTCGCCAGCTGGCGTAATAGCGAAGAGGCCCGCACCGATCGCCCTTCCCAACAGTTGCGCAG
CCTGAATGGCGAATGGCGCTTTGCCTGGTTTCCGGCACCAGAAGCGGTGCCGGAAAGCTGGCTGGAGTGC
GATCTTCCTGAGGCCGATACTGTCGTCGTCCCCTCAAACTGGCAGATGCACGGTTACGATGCGCCCATCT
ACACCAACGTAACCTATCCCATTACGGTCAATCCGCCGTTTGTTCCCACGGAGAATCCGACGGGTTGTTA
CTCGCTCACATTTAATGTTGATGAAAGCTGGCTACAGGAAGGCCAGACGCGAATTATTTTTGATGGCGTT
GGAATT
