>Addgene plasmid #46520 | pGEX Syk(N)-SH2 | depositor partial sequence | sequence record 65761 | Insert sequence
GGATCCGGGCGCGCCATGGCTGACAGCGCCAACCACCTGCCCTTCTTTTTCGGCAACATCACCCGGGAGG
AGGCAGAAGATTACCTGGTCCAGGGGGGCATGAGTGATGGGCTTTATTTGCTGCGCCAGAGCCGCAACTA
CCTGGGTGGCTTCGCCCTGTCCGTGGCCCACGGGAGGAAGGCACACCACTACACCATCGAGCGGGAGCTG
AATGGCACCTACGCCATCGCCGGTGGCAGGACCCATGCCAGCCCCGCCGACCTCTGCCACTACCACTCCC
AGGAGTCTGATGGCCTGGTCTGCCTCCTCAAGAAGCCCTTCAACCGGCCCCAAGGGGTGCAGTTAATTAA
CGAATTC
