>Addgene plasmid #46520 | pGEX Syk(N)-SH2 | addgene partial sequence | sequence record 66992 | pGEX5
CATCTCAATGGATCTGGAAGTTCTGTTCCAGGGGCCCCTGGGATCCGGGCGCGCCATGGCTGACAGCGCC
AACCACCTGCCCTTCTTTTTCGGCAACATCACCCGGGAGGAGGCAGAAGATTACCTGGTCCAGGGGGGCA
TGAGTGATGGGCTTTATTTGCTGCGCCAGAGCCGCAACTACCTGGGTGGCTTCGCCCTGTCCGTGGCCCA
CGGGAGGAAGGCACACCACTACACCATCGAGCGGGAGCTGAATGGCACCTACGCCATCGCCGGTGGCAGG
ACCCATGCCAGCCCCGCCGACCTCTGCCACTACCACTCCCAGGAGTCTGATGGCCTGGTCTGCCTCCTCA
AGAAGCCCTTCAACCGGCCCCAAGGGGTGCAGTTAATTAACGAATTCCCGGGTCGACTCGAGCGGCCGCA
TCGTGACTGACTGACGATCTGCCTCGCGCGTTTCGGTGATGACGGTGAAAACCTCTGACACATGCAGCTC
CCGGAGACGGTCACAGCTTGTCTGTAAGCGGATGCCGGGAGCAGACAAGCCCGTCAGGGCGCGTCAGCGG
GTGTTGGCGGGTGTCGGGGCGCAGCCATGACCCAGTCACGTAGCGATAGCGGAGTGTATAATTCTTGAAG
ACGAAAGGGCCTCGTGATACGCCTATTTTTATAGGTTAATGTCATGATAATAATGGTTTCTTAGACGTCA
GGTGGCACTTTTCGGGGAAATGTGCGCGGAACCCCTATTTGTTTATTTTTCTAAATACATTCAAATATGT
ATCCGCTCATGANACAATAACCCTGATAAATGCTTCATAATATTGAAAAA
